>Addgene plasmid #23858 | pDONR223-BUB1B | depositor partial sequence | sequence record 11051 | Author sequence
ATGGCGGCGGTGAAGAAGGAAGGGGGTGCTCTGAGTGAAGCCATGTCCCTGGAGGGAGATGAATGGGAAC
TGAGTAAAGAAAATGTACAACCTTTAAGGCAAGGGCGGATCATGTCCACGCTTCAGGGAGCACTGGCACA
AGAATCTGCCTGTAACAATACTCTTCAGCAGCAGAAACGGGCATTTGAATATGAAATTCGATTTTACACT
GGAAATGACCCTCTGGATGTTTGGGATAGGTATATCAGCTGGACAGAGCAGAACTATCCTCAAGGTGGGA
AGGAGAGTAATATGTCAACGTTATTAGAAAGAGCTGTAGAAGCACTACAAGGAGAAAAACGATATTATAG
TGATCCTCGATTTCTCAATCTCTGGCTTAAATTAGGGCGTTTATGCAATGAGCCTTTGGATATGTACAGT
TACTTGCACAACCAAGGGATTGGTGTTTCACTTGCTCAGTTCTATATCTCATGGGCAGAAGAATATGAAG
CTAGAGAAAACTTTAGGAAAGCAGATGCGATATTTCAGGAAGGGATTCAACAGAAGGCTGAACCACTAGA
AAGACTACAGTCCCAGCACCGACAATTCCAAGCTCGAGTGTCTCGGCAAACTCTGTTGGCACTTGAGAAA
GAAGAAGAGGAGGAAGTTTTTGAGTCTTCTGTACCACAACGAAGCACACTAGCTGAACTAAAGAGCAAAG
GGAAAAAGACAGCAAGAGCTCCAATCATCCGTGTAGGAGGTGCTCTCAAGGCTCCAAGCCAGAACAGAGG
ACTCCAAAATCCATTTCCTCAACAGATGCAAAATAATAGTAGAATTACTGTTTTTGATGAAAATGCTGAT
GAGGCTTCTACAGCAGAGTTGTCTAAGCCTACAGTCCAGCCATGGATAGCACCCCCCATGCCCAGGGCCA
AAGAGAATGAGCTGCAAGCAGGCCCTTGGAACACAGGCAGGTCCTTGGAACACAGGCCTCGTGGCAATAC
AGCTTCACTGATAGCTGTACCCGCTGTGCTTCCCAGTTTCACTCCATATGTGGAAGAGACTGCACAACAG
CCAGTTATGACACCATGTAAAATTGAACCTAGTATAAACCACATCCTAAGCACCAGAAAGCCTGGAAAGG
AAGAAGGAGATTCTCTACAAAGGGTTCAGAGCCATCAGCAAGCGTCTGAGGAGAAGAAAGAGAAGATGAT
GTATTGTAAGGAGAAGATTTATGCAGGAGTAGGGGAATTCTCCTTTGAAGAAATTCGGGCTGAAGTTTTC
CGGAAGAAATTAAAAGAGCAAAGGGAAGCCGAGCTATTGACCAGTGCAGAGAAGAGAGCAGAAATGCAGA
AACAGATTGAAGAGATGGAGAAGAAGCTAAAAGAAATCCAAACTACTCAGCAAGAAAGAACAGGTGATCA
GCAAGAAGAGACGATGCCTACAAAGGAGACAACTAAACTGCAAATTGCTTCCGAGTCTCAGAAAATACCA
GGAATGACTCTATCCAGTTCTGTTTGTCAAGTAAACTGTTGTGCCAGAGAAACTTCACTTGCGGAGAACA
TTTGGCAGGAACAACCTCATTCTAAAGGTCCCAGTGTACCTTTCTCCATTTTTGATGAGTTTCTTCTTTC
AGAAAAGAAGAATAAAAGTCCTCCTGCAGATCCCCCACGAGTTTTAGCTCAACGAAGACCCCTTGCAGTT
CTCAAAACCTCAGAAAGCATCACCTCAAATGAAGATGTGTCTCCAGATGTTTGTGATGAATTTACAGGAA
TTGAACCCTTGAGCGAGGATGCCATTATCACAGGCTTCAGAAATGTAACAATTTGTCCTAACCCAGAAGA
CACTTGTGACTTTGCCAGAGCAGCTCGTTTTGTATCCACTCCTTTTCATGAGATAATGTCCTTGAAGGAT
CTCCCTTCTGATCCTGAGAGACTGTTACCGGAAGAAGATCTAGATGTAAAGACCTCTGAGGACCAGCAGA
CAGCTTGTGGCACTATCTACAGTCAGACTCTCAGCATCAAGAAGCTGAGCCCAATTATTGAAGACAGTCG
TGAAGCCACACACTCCTCTGGCTTCTCTGGTTCTTCTGCCTCGGTTGCAAGCACCTCCTCCATCAAATGT
CTTCAAATTCCTGAGAAACTAGAACTTACTAATGAGACTTCAGAAAACCCTACTCAGTCACCATGGTGTT
CACAGTATCGCAGACAGCTACTGAAGTCCCTACCAGAGTTAAGTGCCTCTGCAGAGTTGTGTATAGAAGA
CAGACCAATGCCTAAGTTGGAAATTGAGAAGGAAATTGAATTAGGTAATGAGGATTACTGCATTAAACGA
GAATACCTAATATGTGAAGATTACAAGTTATTCTGGGTGGCGCCAAGAAACTCTGCAGAATTAACAGTAA
TAAAGGTATCTTCTCAACCTGTCCCATGGGACTTTTATATCAACCTCAAGTTAAAGGAACGTTTAAATGA
AGATTTTGATCATTTTTGCAGCTGTTATCAATATCAAGATGGCTGTATTGTTTGGCACCAATATATAAAC
TGCTTCACCCTTCAGGATCTTCTCCAACACAGTGAATATATTACCCATGAAATAACAGTGTTGATTATTT
ATAACCTTTTGACAATAGTGGAGATGCTACACAAAGCAGAAATAGTCCATGGTGACTTGAGTCCAAGGTG
TCTGATTCTCAGAAACAGAATCCACGATCCCTATGATTGTAACAAGAACAATCAAGCTTTGAAGATAGTG
GACTTTTCCTACAGTGTTGACCTTAGGGTGCAGCTGGATGTTTTTACCCTCAGCGGCTTTCGGACTGTAC
AGATCCTGGAAGGACAAAAGATCCTGGCTAACTGTTCTTCTCCCTACCAGGTAGACCTGTTTGGTATAGC
AGATTTAGCACATTTACTATTGTTCAAGGAACACCTACAGGTCTTCTGGGATGGGTCCTTCTGGAAACTT
AGCCAAAATATTTCTGAGCTAAAAGATGGTGAATTGTGGAATAAATTCTTTGTGCGGATTCTGAATGCCA
ATGATGAGGCCACAGTGTCTGTTCTTGGGGAGCTTGCAGCAGAAATGAATGGGGTTTTTGACACTACATT
CCAAAGTCACCTGAACAAAGCCTTATGGAAGGTAGGGAAGTTAACTAGTCCTGGGGCTTTGCTCTTTCAG
TGA
