>Addgene plasmid #23858 | pDONR223-BUB1B | addgene partial sequence | sequence record 29664 | 23858 with M13pUC-fwd
CAATAATGATTTTATTTTGACTGATAGTGACCTGTTCGTTGCAACAAATTGATGAGCAATGCTTTTTTAT
AATGCCAACTTTGTACAAAAAAGTTGGCATGGCGGCGGTGAAGAAGGAAGGGGGTGCTCTGAGTGAAGCC
ATGTCCCTGGAGGGAGATGAATGGGAACTGAGTAAAGAAAATGTACAACCTTTAAGGCAAGGGCGGATCA
TGTCCACGCTTCAGGGAGCACTGGCACAAGAATCTGCCTGTAACAATACTCTTCAGCAGCAGAAACGGGC
ATTTGAATATGAAATTCGATTTTACACTGGAAATGACCCTCTGGATGTTTGGGATAGGTATATCAGCTGG
ACAGAGCAGAACTATCCTCAAGGTGGGAAGGAGAGTAATATGTCAACGTTATTAGAAAGAGCTGTAGAAG
CACTACAAGGAGAAAAACGATATTATAGTGATCCTCGATTTCTCAATCTCTGGCTTAAATTAGGGCGTTT
ATGCAATGAGCCTTTGGATATGTACAGTTACTTGCACAACCAAGGGATTGGTGTTTCACTTGCTCAGTTC
TATATCTCATGGGCAGAAGAATATGAAGCTAGAGAAAACTTTAGGAAAGCAGATGCGATATTTCAGGAAG
GGATTCAACAGAAGGCTGAACCACTAGAAAGACTACAGTCCCAGCACCGACAATTCCAAGCTCGAGTGTC
T
