[The description below was written by a language model from this plasmid's Addgene catalogue record.]
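Description:
pDONR223-BUB1B is a Gateway entry clone built on the pDONR223 donor vector backbone (about 5 kb without insert). It carries the human BUB1B open reading frame, an insert of roughly 3.15 kb. BUB1B, also known as BUBR1 or MAD3L, encodes a mitotic spindle assembly checkpoint kinase. The plasmid is maintained in E. coli at high copy number under spectinomycin selection. No feature table accompanies the record, so the origin of replication and the exact recombination sites are not itemised. As a product of Gateway cloning into a donor vector, the ORF would be expected to sit between attL-type sites, which allow LR recombination into attR-containing destination vectors. M13 forward and reverse primer sites flank the insert for sequence verification.

The key design feature is that the ORF lacks a stop codon. This "open" configuration lets the coding sequence be transferred in frame into a destination vector that supplies a C-terminal epitope tag of choice and the stop codon. The donor backbone is a shuttle rather than an expression vector; the record lists no mammalian promoter, and the depositors state that the plasmid should not be used directly for transfection. They instead point to a set of compatible lentiviral destination vectors (the pLX301–pLX304 series) for expressing the ORF in mammalian cells. The clone belongs to a kit-style collection of ORF entry clones associated with a study of kinase-driven resistance to RAF inhibition through MAP kinase pathway reactivation. Its typical use is as a source clone for building tagged BUB1B expression constructs for overexpression or gain-of-function screening experiments.
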