Addgene plasmid #23858: pDONR223-BUB1B
Depositing lab: William Hahn & David Root. Depositing organization: Dana-Farber Cancer Institute. Publication: COT drives resistance to RAF inhibition through MAP kinase pathway reactivation. Johannessen CM, Boehm JS, Kim SY, Thomas SR, Wardwell L, Johnson LA, Emery CM, Stransky N, Cogdill AP, Barretina J, Caponigro G, Hieronymus H, Murray RR, Salehi-Ashtiani K, Hill DE, Vidal M, Zhao JJ, Yang X, Alkan O, Kim S, Harris JL, Wilson CJ, Myer VE, Finan PM, Root DE, Roberts TM, Golub T, Flaherty KT, Dummer R, Weber BL, Sellers WR, Schlegel R, Wargo JA, Hahn WC, Garraway LA. Nature. 2010 Dec 16;468(7326):968-72. doi: 10.1038/nature09627 PubMed 21107320.
Backbone
  Vector backbone: pDONR223
  Backbone manufacturer: Invitrogen
  Backbone size w/o insert (bp): 5005
  Vector type: Gateway Donor vector
Growth in bacteria
  Bacterial resistance: Spectinomycin, 50 μg/mL
  Growth temperature: 37°C
  Growth strain: DH5alpha
  Copy number: High Copy
Gene/Insert
  Gene/Insert name: BUB1B (alt name: BUB1 budding uninhibited by benzimidazoles 1 homolog beta (yeast))
  Species: H. sapiens (human)
  Insert size (bp): 3153
  Entrez Gene: BUB1B (a.k.a. BUB1beta, BUBR1, Bub1A, MAD3L, MVA1, SSK1, hBUBR1)
  Cloning method: Gateway Cloning
  Sequencing primers: 5′ M13pUC-fwd; 3′ M13rev
Terms and licenses: Academic/Nonprofit Terms; Industry Terms: Not Available to Industry
Depositor comments: The ORF has no Stop codon. This design enables easy recombination into a destination vector to add an epitope tag of choice and Stop codon to the ORF. Do NOT use this plasmid directly for transfections. A set of 4 custom lentiviral vectors is available ( pLX301 (http://www.addgene.org/25895/) , pLX302 (http://www.addgene.org/25896/) , pLX303 (http://www.addgene.org/25897/) , pLX304 (http://www.addgene.org/25890/) ) to be used to express these ORFs in mammalian cells. These plasmids are not included in the kit and must be ordered separately.
How to cite: pDONR223-BUB1B was a gift from William Hahn & David Root (Addgene plasmid # 23858 ; http://n2t.net/addgene:23858 ; RRID:Addgene_23858)
